Addgene plasmid #153390: lvl0 BlpR
Purpose: Confers resistance to bialaphos or phosphinothricin (Glufosinate)
Depositing lab: Naomi Nakayama. Depositing organization: University of Edinburgh. Publication: Mobius Assembly for Plant Systems highlights promoter-terminator interaction in gene regulation. Andreou , Andreas I., Nirkko, Jessica , Ochoa-Villarreal, Marisol , Nakayama, Naomi. bioRxiv, March 31, 2021 10.1101/2021.03.31.437819.
Backbone
  Vector backbone: mUAV
  Backbone size w/o insert (bp): 2053
  Vector type: Plant Expression
Growth in bacteria
  Bacterial resistance: Chloramphenicol, 25 μg/mL
  Growth temperature: 37°C
  Growth strain: DH5alpha
  Copy number: High Copy
Gene/Insert
  Gene/Insert name: BlpR
  Species: Other
  Insert size (bp): 556
  Cloning method: Restriction Enzyme; 5′ cloning site AarI (destroyed during cloning); 3′ cloning site AarI (destroyed during cloning)
  Sequencing primers: 5′ tgccacctgacgtctaagaa; 3′ attaccgcctttgagtgagc
Terms and licenses: Academic/Nonprofit Terms; Industry Terms: Not Available to Industry
How to cite: lvl0 BlpR was a gift from Naomi Nakayama (Addgene plasmid # 153390 ; http://n2t.net/addgene:153390 ; RRID:Addgene_153390)
