[The description below was written by a language model from this plasmid's Addgene catalogue record and pLannotate feature annotations shown in this document.]
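Description:
lvl0 BlpR is a Level 0 standard-part plasmid from the Mobius Assembly for Plant Systems toolkit, built in the small mUAV (universal acceptor vector) backbone. It is a bacterial storage and donor plasmid rather than a complete plant expression vector. It replicates in E. coli from a high-copy ColE1/pUC-type origin and is selected with chloramphenicol through a cat gene driven by its native cat promoter and followed by the lambda t0 terminator. Additional bacterial terminators, including a his operon terminator, flank the cloning position and insulate the insert from read-through transcription from the backbone.

The payload is the roughly 550 bp BlpR coding sequence, annotated as bar, which encodes phosphinothricin N-acetyltransferase from Streptomyces hygroscopicus. This enzyme acetylates and thereby inactivates phosphinothricin, conferring resistance to glufosinate and to the tripeptide bialaphos, and it is widely used as a selectable marker in plant transformation. The part was inserted through AarI sites that were destroyed during cloning, as expected for Type IIS-based domestication of a part.

The feature table covers the full 2.6 kb sequence and shows no plant promoter or terminator next to the coding sequence, so the gene is not expected to be expressed in plants from this plasmid alone. Its apparent use is as a modular coding-sequence part that is combined with promoter and terminator parts in higher-level assemblies to build herbicide-resistance selection cassettes for plant constructs. The record does not state the specific overhangs or the enzyme used to release the part.
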