Features (pLannotate 1.2.2; 7 found; start..end, strand, type, name):
     10..67      +  terminator     his operon terminator: This putative transcriptin terminator from the E. coli his operon has a 2-bp deletion introduced during synthesis. Its efficiency has not been determined.
    262..850     -  rep_origin     ori: high-copy-number ColE1/pMB1/pBR322/pUC origin of replication
   1033..1127    -  terminator     lambda t0 terminator: transcription terminator from phage lambda
   1151..1807    -  CDS            cat: CAT_ECOLX - Experimental evidence at protein level: Swiss-Prot protein existence level 1. This enzyme is an effector of chloramphenicol resistance in bacteria. From Escherichia coli. This protein is used as a marker in many commonly used cloning vectors, such as pACYC184.
   1808..1905    -  promoter       cat promoter: promoter of the E. coli cat gene encoding chloramphenicol acetyltransferase
   1991..2034    -  terminator     bacterial terminator: putative bacterial transcription terminator
   2051..2599    +  CDS            bar: PAT_STRHY - Experimental evidence at protein level: Swiss-Prot protein existence level 1. Inactivates phosphinothricin (PPT) by transfer of an acetyl group from acetyl CoA. Can also acetylate demethylphosphinothricin but not PTT or glutamate. This enzyme is an effector of phosphinothricin tripeptide (PTT or bialaphos) resistance. From Streptomyces hygroscopicus. Introduced by genetic manipulation and expressed in glufosinate-tolerant maize by Dekalb Genetics.
>Addgene plasmid #153390 | lvl0 BlpR | addgene full sequence | sequence record 315467 | Addgene NGS Result
ACCCTGCAGTCCGGCAAAAAAGGGCAAGGTGTCACCACCCTGCCCTTTTTCTTTAAAACCGAAAAGATTA
CTTCGCGTTATGCAGGCTTCCTCGCTCACTGACTCGCTGCGCTCGGTCGTTCGGCTGCGGCGAGCGGTAT
CAGCTCACTCAAAGGCGGTAATACGGTTATCCACAGAATCAGGGGATAACGCAGGAAAGAACATGTGAGC
AAAAGGCCAGCAAAAGGCCAGGAACCGTAAAAAGGCCGCGTTGCTGGCGTTTTTCCACAGGCTCCGCCCC
CCTGACGAGCATCACAAAAATCGACGCTCAAGTCAGAGGTGGCGAAACCCGACAGGACTATAAAGATACC
AGGCGTTTCCCCCTGGAAGCTCCCTCGTGCGCTCTCCTGTTCCGACCCTGCCGCTTACCGGATACCTGTC
CGCCTTTCTCCCTTCGGGAAGCGTGGCGCTTTCTCATAGCTCACGCTGTAGGTATCTCAGTTCGGTGTAG
GTCGTTCGCTCCAAGCTGGGCTGTGTGCACGAACCCCCCGTTCAGCCCGACCGCTGCGCCTTATCCGGTA
ACTATCGTCTTGAGTCCAACCCGGTAAGACACGACTTATCGCCACTGGCAGCAGCCACTGGTAACAGGAT
TAGCAGAGCGAGGTATGTAGGCGGTGCTACAGAGTTCTTGAAGTGGTGGCCTAACTACGGCTACACTAGA
AGAACAGTATTTGGTATCTGCGCTCTGCTGAAGCCAGTTACCTTCGGAAAAAGAGTTGGTAGCTCTTGAT
CCGGCAAACAAACCACCGCTGGTAGCGGTGGTTTTTTTGTTTGCAAGCAGCAGATTACGCGCAGAAAAAA
AGGATCTCAAGAAGATCCTTTGATCTTTTCTACGGGGTCTGACGCTCAGTGGAACGAAAACTCACGTTAA
GGGATTTTGGTCATGAGATTATCAAAAAGGATCTTCACCTAGATCCTTTTAAATTAAAAATGAAGTTTTA
AATCAATCTAAAGTATATATGAGTAAACTTGGTCTGACAGCTCGAGGCTTGGATTCTCACCAATAAAAAA
CGCCCGGCGGCAACCGAGCGTTCTGAACAAATCCAGATGGAGTTCTGAGGTCATTACTGGATCTATCAAC
AGGAGTCCAAGCGAGCTCGATATCAAATTACGCCCCGCCCTGCCACTCATCGCAGTACTGTTGTAATTCA
TTAAGCATTCTGCCGACATGGAAGCCATCACAAACGGCATGATGAACCTGAATCGCCAGCGGCATCAGCA
CCTTGTCGCCTTGCGTATAATATTTGCCCATGGTGAAAACGGGGGCGAAGAAGTTGTCCATATTGGCCAC
GTTTAAATCAAAACTGGTGAAACTCACCCAGGGATTGGCTGAGACGAAAAACATATTCTCAATAAACCCT
TTAGGGAAATAGGCCAGGTTTTCACCGTAACACGCCACATCTTGCGAATATATGTGTAGAAACTGCCGGA
AATCGTCGTGGTATTCACTCCAGAGCGATGAAAACGTTTCAGTTTGCTCATGGAAAACGGTGTAACAAGG
GTGAACACTATCCCATATCACCAGCTCACCGTCTTTCATTGCCATACGAAATTCCGGATGAGCATTCATC
AGGCGGGCAAGAATGTGAATAAAGGCCGGATAAAACTTGTGCTTATTTTTCTTTACGGTCTTTAAAAAGG
CCGTAATATCCAGCTGAACGGTCTGGTTATAGGTACATTGAGCAACTGACTGAAATGCCTCAAAATGTTC
TTTACGATGCCATTGGGATATATCAACGGTGGTATATCCAGTGATTTTTTTCTCCATTTTAGCTTCCTTA
GCTCCTGAAAATCTCGATAACTCAAAAAATACGCCCGGTAGTGATCTTATTTCATTATGGTGAAAGTTGG
AACCTCTTACGTGCCCGATCAACTCGAGTGCCACCTGACGTCTAAGAAACCATTATTATCATGACATTAA
CCTATAAAAATAGGCGTATCACGAGGCAGAATTTCAGATAAAAAAAATCCTTAGCTTTCGCTAAGGATGA
TTTCTGGAATTCGGTCTCTAATGAGCCCAGAACGACGCCCGGCCGACATCCGCCGTGCCACCGAGGCGGA
CATGCCGGCGGTCTGCACCATCGTCAACCACTACATCGAGACAAGCACGGTCAACTTCCGTACCGAGCCG
CAGGAACCGCAGGAGTGGACGGACGACCTCGTCCGTCTGCGGGAGCGCTATCCCTGGCTCGTCGCCGAGG
TGGACGGCGAGGTCGCCGGCATCGCCTACGCGGGTCCCTGGAAGGCACGCAACGCCTACGACTGGACGGC
CGAGTCGACCGTGTACGTCTCCCCCCGCCACCAGCGGACGGGACTGGGCTCCACGCTCTACACCCATCTG
CTGAAGTCCCTGGAGGCACAGGGCTTCAAGAGCGTGGTCGCTGTCATCGGGCTGCCCAACGACCCGAGCG
TGCGCATGCACGAGGCGCTCGGATATGCCCCCCGCGGCATGCTGCGGGCGGCCGGCTTCAAGCACGGGAA
CTGGCATGACGTGGGTTTCTGGCAGCTGGACTTCAGCCTGCCGGTGCCGCCCCGTCCGGTCCTGCCCGTC
ACCGAGATTTAGCTTTGAG
